>Addgene plasmid #219357 | SFFV-POU5F1-Brd 450 | addgene full sequence | sequence record 449092 | Addgene NGS Result
ATTTATGCAGAGGCCGAGGCCGCCTCGGCCTCTGAGCTATTCCAGAAGTAGTGAGGAGGCTTTTTTGGAG
GCCTAGGGACGTACCCAATTCGCCCTATAGTGAGTCGTATTACGCGCGCTCACTGGCCGTCGTTTTACAA
CGTCGTGACTGGGAAAACCCTGGCGTTACCCAACTTAATCGCCTTGCAGCACATCCCCCTTTCGCCAGCT
GGCGTAATAGCGAAGAGGCCCGCACCGATCGCCCTTCCCAACAGTTGCGCAGCCTGAATGGCGAATGGG
[124 nt withheld, positions 280-403]
C
[91 nt withheld, positions 405-495]
A
[49 nt withheld, positions 497-545]
CCTTTGACGTTGGAGTCCACGTTCTTT
[37 nt withheld, positions 573-609]
ACCCTATCTCGGTCTATTCTTTTGATTTATAAGGGATTTTGCCGATTTCGGCCTATTGGTTAAAAAATGA
GCTGATTTAACAAAAATTTAACGCGAATTTTAACAAAATATTAACGCTTACAATTTAGGTGGCACTTTTC
GGGGAAATGTGCGCGGAACCCCTATTTGTTTATTTTTCTAAATACATTCAAATATGTATCCGCTCATGAG
ACAATAACCCTGATAAATGCTTCAATAATATTGAAAAAGGAAGAGTATGAGTATTCAACATTTCCGTGTC
GCCCTTATTCCCTTTTTTGCGGCATTTTGCCTTCCTGTTTTTGCTCACCCAGAAACGCTGGTGAAAGTAA
AAGATGCTGAAGATCAGTTGGGTGCACGAGTGGGTTACATCGAACTGGATCTCAACAGCGGTAAGATCCT
TGAGAGTTTTCGCCCCGAAGAACGTTTTCCAATGATGAGCACTTTTAAAGTTCTGCTATGTGGCGCGGTA
TTATCCCGTATTGACGCCGGGCAAGAGCAACTCGGTCGCCGCATACACTATTCTCAGAATGACTTGGTTG
AGTACTCACCAGTCACAGAAAAGCATCTTACGGATGGCATGACAGTAAGAGAATTATGCAGTGCTGCCAT
AACCATGAGTGATAACACTGCGGCCAACTTACTTCTGACAACGATCGGAGGACCGAAGGAGCTAACCGCT
TTTTTGCACAACATGGGGGATCATGTAACTCGCCTTGATCGTTGGGAACCGGAGCTGAATGAAGCCATAC
CAAACGACGAGCGTGACACCACGATGCCTGTAGCAATGGCAACAACGTTGCGCAAACTATTAACTGGCGA
ACTACTTACTCTAGCTTCCCGGCAACAATTAATAGACTGGATGGAGGCGGATAAAGTTGCAGGACCACTT
CTGCGCTCGGCCCTTCCGGCTGGCTGGTTTATTGCTGATAAATCTGGAGCCGGTGAGCGTGGGTCTCGCG
GTATCATTGCAGCACTGGGGCCAGATGGTAAGCCCTCCCGTATCGTAGTTATCTACACGACGGGGAGTCA
GGCAACTATGGATGAACGAAATAGACAGATCGCTGAGATAGGTGCCTCACTGATTAAGCATTGGTAACTG
TCAGACCAAGTTTACTCATATATACTTTAGATTGATTTAAAACTTCATTTTTAATTTAAAAGGATCTAGG
TGAAGATCCTTTTTGATAATCTCATGACCAAAATCCCTTAACGTGAGTTTTCGTTCCACTGAGCGTCAGA
CCCCGTAGAAAAGATCAAAGGATCTTCTTGAGATCCTTTTTTTCTGCGCGTAATCTGCTGCTTGCAAACA
AAAAAACCACCGCTACCAGCGGTGGTTTGTTTGCCGGATCAAGAGCTACCAACTCTTTTTCCGAAGGTAA
CTGGCTTCAGCAGAGCGCAGATACCAAATACTGTTCTTCTAGTGTAGCCGTAGTTAGGCCACCACTTCAA
GAACTCTGTAGCACCGCCTACATACCTCGCTCTGCTAATCCTGTTACCAGTGGCTGCTGCCAGTGGCGAT
AAGTCGTGTCTTACCGGGTTGGACTCAAGACGATAGTTACCGGATAAGGCGCAGCGGTCGGGCTGAACGG
GGGGTTCGTGCACACAGCCCAGCTTGGAGCGAACGACCTACACCGAACTGAGATACCTACAGCGTGAGCT
ATGAGAAAGCGCCACGCTTCCCGAAGGGAGAAAGGCGGACAGGTATCCGGTAAGCGGCAGGGTCGGAACA
GGAGAGCGCACGAGGGAGCTTCCAGGGGGAAACGCCTGGTATCTTTATAGTCCTGTCGGGTTTCGCCACC
TCTGACTTGAGCGTCGATTTTTGTGATGCTCGTCAGGGGGGCGGAGCCTATGGAAAAACGCCAGCAACGC
GGCCTTTTTACGGTTCCTGGCCTTTTGCTGGCCTTTTGCTCACATGTTCTTTCCTGCGTTATCCCCTGAT
TCTGTGGATAACCGTATTACCGCCTTTGAGTGAGCTGATACCGCTCGCCGCAGCCGAACGACCGAGCGCA
GCGAGTCAGTGAGCGAGGAAGCGGAAGAGCGCCCAATACGCAAACCGCCTCTCCCCGCGCGTTGGCCGAT
TCATTAATGCAGCTGGCACGACAGGTTTCCCGACTGGAAAGCGGGCAGTGAGCGCAACGCAATTAATGTG
AGTTAGCTCACTCATTAGGCACCCCAGGCTTTACACTTTATGCTTCCGGCTCGTATGTTGTGTGGAATTG
TGAGCGGATAACAATTTCACACAGGAAACAGCTATGACCATGATTACGCCAAGCGCGCAATTAACCCTCA
CTAAAGGGAACAAAAGCTGGAGCTGCAAGCTTAATGTAGTCTTATGCAATACTCTTGTAGTCTTGCAACA
TGGTAACGATGAGTTAGCAACATGCCTTACAAGGAGAGAAAAAGCACCGTGCATGCCGATTGGTGGAAGT
AAGGTGGTACGATCGTGCCTTATTAGGAAGGCAACAGACGGGTCTGACATGGATTGGACGAACCACTGAA
TTGCCGCATTGCAGAGATATTGTATTTAAGTGCCTAGCTCGATACATAAACGGGTCTCTCTGGTTAGACC
AGATCTGAGCCTGGGAGCTCTCTGGCTAACTAGGGAACCCACTGCTTAAGCCTCAATAAAGCTTGCCTTG
AGTGCTTCAAGTAGTGTGTGCCCGTCTGTTGTGTGACTCTGGTAACTAGAGATCCCTCAGACCCTTTTAG
TCAGTGTGGAAAATCTCTAGCAGTGGCGCCCGAACAGGGACTTGAAAGCGAAAGGGAAACCAGAGGAGCT
CTCTCGACGCAGGACTCGGCTTGCTGAAGCGCGCACGGCAAGAGGCGAGGGGCGGCGACTGGTGAGTACG
CCAAAAATTTTGACTAGCGGAGGCTAGAAGGAGAGAGATGGGTGCGAGAGCGTCAGTATTAAGCGGGGGA
GAATTAGATCGCGATGGGAAAAAATTCGGTTAAGGCCAGGGGGAAAGAAAAAATATAAATTAAAACATAT
AGTATGGGCAAGCAGGGAGCTAGAACGATTCGCAGTTAATCCTGGCCTGTTAGAAACATCAGAAGGCTGT
AGACAAATACTGGGACAGCTACAACCATCCCTTCAGACAGGATCAGAAGAACTTAGATCATTATATAATA
CAGTAGCAACCCTCTATTGTGTGCATCAAAGGATAGAGATAAAAGACACCAAGGAAGCTTTAGACAAGAT
AGAGGAAGAGCAAAACAAAAGTAAGACCACCGCACAGCAAGCGGCCGCTGATCTTCAGACCTGGAGGAGG
AGATATGAGGGACAATTGGAGAAGTGAATTATATAAATATAAAGTAGTAAAAATTGAACCATTAGGAGTA
GCACCCACCAAGGCAAAGAGAAGAGTGGTGCAGAGAGAAAAAAGAGCAGTGGGAATAGGAGCTTTGTTCC
TTGGGTTCTTGGGAGCAGCAGGAAGCACTATGGGCGCAGCGTCAATGACGCTGACGGTACAGGCCAGACA
ATTATTGTCTGGTATAGTGCAGCAGCAGAACAATTTGCTGAGGGCTATTGAGGCGCAACAGCATCTGTTG
CAACTCACAGTCTGGGGCATCAAGCAGCTCCAGGCAAGAATCCTGGCTGTGGAAAGATACCTAAAGGATC
AACAGCTCCTGGGGATTTGGGGTTGCTCTGGAAAACTCATTTGCACCACTGCTGTGCCTTGGAATGCTAG
TTGGAGTAATAAATCTCTGGAACAGATTTGGAATCACACGACCTGGATGGAGTGGGACAGAGAAATTAAC
AATTACACAAGCTTAATACACTCCTTAATTGAAGAATCGCAAAACCAGCAAGAAAAGAATGAACAAGAAT
TATTGGAATTAGATAAATGGGCAAGTTTGTGGAATTGGTTTAACATAACAAATTGGCTGTGGTATATAAA
ATTATTCATAATGATAGTAGGAGGCTTGGTAGGTTTAAGAATAGTTTTTGCTGTACTTTCTATAGTGAAT
AGAGTTAGGCAGGGATATTCACCATTATCGTTTCAGACCCACCTCCCAACCCCGAGGGGACCCGACAGGC
CCGAAGGAATAGAAGAAGAAGGTGGAGAGAGAGACAGAGACAGATCCATTCGATTAGTGAACGGATCTCG
ACGGTATCGGTTAACTTTTAAAAGAAAAGGGGGGATTGGGGGGTACAGTGCAGGGGAAAGAATAGTAGAC
ATAATAGCAACAGACATACAAACTAAAGAATTACAAAAACAAATTACAAAAATTCAAAATTTTATCGATC
ACGAGACTAGCCTCGAGCTGGCTGCAGTAACGCCATTTTGCAAGGCATGGAAAAATACCAAACCAAGAAT
AGAGAAGTTCAGATCAAGGGCGGGTACATGAAAATAGCTAACGTTGGGCCAAACAGGATATCTGCGGTGA
GCAGTTTCGGCCCCGGCCCGGGGCCAAGAACAGATGGTCACCGCAGTTTCGGCCCCGGCCCGAGGCCAAG
AACAGATGGTCCCCAGATATGGCCCAACCCTCAGCAGTTTCTTAAGACCCATCAGATGTTTCCAGGCTCC
CCCAAGGACCTGAAATGACCCTGCGCCTTATTTGAATTAACCAATCAGCCTGCTTCTCGCTTCTGTTCGC
GCGCTTCTGCTTCCCGAGCTCTATAAAAGAGCTCACAACCCCTCACTCGGCGCGCCAGTCCTCCGACAGA
CTGAGTCGGCCGGTCGAATCAAGCTTATCGATACCGTCGACGGATCCGCTAGCCCGCGGTTCGAAATGTG
TAAGCTGCGGCCCTTGCTGCAGAAGTGGGTGGAGGAAGCTGACAACAATGAAAATCTTCAGGAGATATGC
AAAGCAGAAACCCTCGTGCAGGCCCGAAAGAGAAAGCGAACCAGTATCGAGAACCGAGTGAGAGGCAACC
TGGAGAATTTGTTCCTGCAGTGCCCGAAACCCACACTGCAGCAGATCAGCCACATCGCCCAGCAGCTTGG
GCTCGAGAAGGATGTGGTCCGAGTGTGGTTCTGTAACCGGCGCCAGAAGGGCAAGCGATCAAGCAGCGAC
TATGCACAACGAGAGGATTTTGAGGCTGCTGGGTCTCCTTTCTCAGGGGGACCAGTGTCCTTTCCTCTGG
CCCCAGGGCCCCATTTTGGTACCCCAGGCTATGGGAGCCCTCACTTCACTGCACTGTACTCCTCGGTCCC
TTTCCCTGAGGGGGAAGCCTTTCCCCCTGTCTCCGTCACCACTCTGGGCTCTCCCATGCATTCAAACTAG
ACCGGTCGGATCCCCCGGGCTGCAGGAATTCGAGCATCTTACCGCCATTTATTCCCATATTTGTTCTGTT
TTTCTTGATTTGGGTATACATTTAAATGTTAATAAAACAAAATGGTGGGGCAATCATTTACATTTTTAGG
GATATGTAATTACTAGTTCAGGTGTATTGCCACAAGACAAACATGTTAAGAAACTTTCCCGTTATTTACG
CTCTGTTCCTGTTAATCAACCTCTGGATTACAAAATTTGTGAAAGATTGACTGATATTCTTAACTATGTT
GCTCCTTTTACGCTGTGTGGATATGCTGCTTTAATGCCTCTGTATCATGCTATTGCTTCCCGTACGGCTT
TCGTTTTCTCCTCCTTGTATAAATCCTGGTTGCTGTCTCTTTATGAGGAGTTGTGGCCCGTTGTCCGTCA
ACGTGGCGTGGTGTGCTCTGTGTTTGCTGACGCAACCCCCACTGGCTGGGGCATTGCCACCACCTGTCAA
CTCCTTTCTGGGACTTTCGCTTTCCCCCTCCCGATCGCCACGGCAGAACTCATCGCCGCCTGCCTTGCCC
GCTGCTGGACAGGGGCTAGGTTGCTGGGCACTGATAATTCCGTGGTGTTGTCGGGGAAGCTGACGTCCTT
TGCAATTCGATATCAAGCTGTACCTTCTAGATGTACAGTGGGCCAAGCGCTTCTAGACCAATGACTTACA
AGGCAGCTGTAGATCTTAGCCACTTTTTAAAAGAAAAGGGGGGACTGGAAGGGCTAATTCACTCCCAACG
AAGACAAGATCTGCTTTTTGCTTGTACTGGGTCTCTCTGGTTAGACCAGATCTGAGCCTGGGAGCTCTCT
GGCTAACTAGGGAACCCACTGCTTAAGCCTCAATAAAGCTTGCCTTGAGTGCTTCAAGTAGTGTGTGCCC
GTCTGTTGTGTGACTCTGGTAACTAGAGATCCCTCAGACCCTTTTAGTCAGTGTGGAAAATCTCTAGCAG
TAGTAGTTCATGTCATCTTATTATTCAGTATTTATAACTTGCAAAGAAATGAATATCAGAGAGTGAGAGG
AACTTGTTTATTGCAGCTTATAATGGTTACAAATAAAGCAATAGCATCACAAATTTCACAAATAAAGCAT
TTTTTTCACTGCATTCTAGTTGTGGTTTGTCCAAACTCATCAATGTATCTTATCATGTCTGGCTCTAGCT
ATCCCGCCCCTAACTCCGCCCATCCCGCCCCTAACTCCGCCCAGTTCCGCCCATTCTCCGCCCCATGGCT
GACTAATTTTTTTT
Features (pLannotate 1.2.2; 29 found; start..end, strand, type, name):
     94..112     -  promoter       T7 promoter: promoter for bacteriophage T7 RNA polymerase
    120..275     +  CDS            lacZα (fragment): LacZα fragment of β-galactosidase; lacZ fragment
    280..708     +  rep_origin     f1 ori (sequence partly withheld): f1 bacteriophage origin of replication; arrow indicates direction of (+) strand synthesis
    761..865     +  promoter       AmpR promoter: bla
    866..1726    +  CDS            AmpR: β-lactamase; bla; confers resistance to ampicillin, carbenicillin, and related antibiotics
   1897..2485    +  rep_origin     ori: high-copy-number ColE1/pMB1/pBR322/pUC origin of replication
   2668..2760    +  CDS            lacI (fragment): lac repressor; lacI; The lac repressor binds to the lac operator to inhibit transcription in E. coli. This inhibition can be relieved by adding lactose or isopropyl-β-D-thiogalactopyranoside (IPTG).
   2773..2794    +  protein_bind   CAP binding site: CAP binding activates transcription in the presence of cAMP. E. coli catabolite activator protein
   2809..2839    +  promoter       lac promoter: promoter for the E. coli lac operon
   2847..2863    +  protein_bind   lac operator: The lac repressor binds to the lac operator to inhibit transcription in E. coli. This inhibition can be relieved by adding lactose or isopropyl-β-D-thiogalactopyranoside (IPTG). lac repressor encoded by lacI
   2908..2926    +  promoter       T3 promoter: promoter for bacteriophage T3 RNA polymerase
   2954..3180    +  promoter       RSV promoter: Rous sarcoma virus enhancer/promoter
   3181..3361    +  LTR            5' LTR (truncated): truncated 5' long terminal repeat (LTR) from HIV-1
   3408..3533    +  misc_feature   HIV-1 Ψ: packaging signal of human immunodeficiency virus type 1
   3517..3880    +  CDS            HIV-1 gag (fragment): gag protein from human immunodeficiency virus 1; gag
   4026..4259    +  misc_feature   RRE: The Rev response element (RRE) of HIV-1 allows for Rev-dependent mRNA export from the nucleus to the cytoplasm.
   4636..4736    +  CDS            Rev (fragment): human immunodeficiency virus 1 (HIV-1) Rev protein; rev; enhances nuclear export of unspliced and incompletely spliced viral mRNAs
   4755..4872    +  misc_feature   cPPT/CTS: central polypurine tract and central termination sequence of HIV-1
   4906..5307    +  promoter       SFFV promoter: spleen focus-forming virus long terminal repeat (LTR) promoter
   5317..5340    +  misc_feature   MCS (fragment): pBluescript multiple cloning site
   5356..5856    +  CDS            POU5F1 (fragment): PO5F1_HUMAN - Also known as OCT3, OCT4, OTF3. Experimental evidence at protein level: Swiss-Prot protein existence level 1. Transcription factor that binds to the octamer motif (5'- ATTTGCAT-3'). Forms a trimeric complex with SOX2 or SOX15 on DNA and controls the expression of a number of genes involved in embryonic development such as YES1, FGF4, UTF1 and ZFP206. Critical for early embryogenesis and for embryonic stem cell pluripotency. From Homo sapiens (Human).
   5867..5892    +  misc_feature   MCS (fragment): pBluescript multiple cloning site
   5892..5951    +  CDS            S (fragment): HBSAG_WHV6 - Experimental evidence at transcript level: Swiss-Prot protein existence level 2. The middle envelope protein plays an important role in the budding of the virion. It is involved in the induction of budding in a nucleocapsid independent way. In this process the majority of envelope proteins bud to form subviral lipoprotein particles of 22 nm of diameter that do not contain a nucleocapsid (By similarity). From Woodchuck hepatitis B virus (isolate w64/pWS23) (WHV).
   6083..6486    +  misc_feature   WPRE: woodchuck hepatitis virus posttranscriptional regulatory element
   6544..6603    +  CDS            nef (fragment): NEF_HV1Z2 - Experimental evidence at protein level: Swiss-Prot protein existence level 1. Extracellular Nef protein targets CD4(+) T-lymphocytes for apoptosis by interacting with CXCR4 surface receptors. From Human immunodeficiency virus type 1 group M subtype D (isolate Z2/CDC-Z34) (HIV-1).
   6605..6838    +  LTR            3' LTR (ΔU3): self-inactivating 3' long terminal repeat (LTR) from HIV-1
   6910..7031    +  polyA_signal   SV40 poly(A) signal: SV40 polyadenylation signal
   7050..7071    +  rep_origin     SV40 ori (fragment): SV40 origin of replication
   7071..73      +  rep_origin     SV40 ori (across the origin): SV40 origin of replication
