[The description below was written by a language model from this plasmid's Addgene catalogue record and pLannotate feature annotations shown in this document.]
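Description:
SFFV-POU5F1-Brd 450 is a third-generation-style, self-inactivating HIV-1 lentiviral transfer plasmid built on the SFFV-MCS backbone. It expresses the human transcription factor POU5F1 (OCT4) together with a construct-specific DNA barcode. In bacteria it is maintained through a high-copy ColE1/pUC origin and selected with ampicillin via the β-lactamase gene. The pBluescript-derived backbone also carries an f1 origin, lac regulatory remnants and T3/T7 promoters. The viral cassette begins with an RSV promoter fused to a truncated 5' LTR, which drives genomic RNA production in packaging cells without Tat. This is followed by the Ψ packaging signal with a partial gag sequence, the Rev response element for nuclear export of unspliced RNA, and the cPPT/CTS, which aids nuclear import in transduced cells. It ends in a ΔU3 3' LTR that inactivates the LTR promoter after integration, followed by an SV40 polyadenylation signal and SV40 origin sequence.

Within the provirus, the spleen focus-forming virus promoter, which is strong in haematopoietic and many other mammalian cell types, drives the POU5F1 insert cloned between flanking multiple-cloning-site remnants. A WPRE downstream enhances transcript stability and expression. According to the depositor, the barcode sits in an XbaI site after the WPRE, so it should be carried on the expressed transcript, although the feature table does not annotate it. The recorded insert is about 495 bp and is annotated as a POU5F1 fragment, much shorter than the canonical full-length OCT4 coding sequence; the record does not say which isoform or portion it represents. No mammalian selection marker or fluorescent reporter is annotated. The plasmid belongs to a barcoded transcription factor collection for combinatorial screening in immune cell reprogramming, in which the barcode identifies the delivered factor.
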