Addgene plasmid #219357: SFFV-POU5F1-Brd 450
Purpose: Transcription factor POU5F1 with a specific barcode assigned.
Depositing lab: Filipe Pereira. Depositing organization: Center for Neuroscience and Cell Biology, University of Coimbra. Publication: A combinatorial transcription factor screening platform for immune cell reprogramming. Kurochkin I, Altman AR, Caiado I, Pertiga-Cabral D, Halitzki E, Minaeva M, Zimmermannova O, Henriques-Oliveira L, Klein D, Nair M, Oliveira D, Cajal LR, Knittel R, Feick C, Ringner M, Martin M, Cirovic B, Pires CF, Rosa FF, Sitnicka E, Theis FJ, Pereira CF. Cell Syst. 2026 Jan 21;17(1):101457. doi: 10.1016/j.cels.2025.101457. Epub 2026 Jan 14. PubMed 41539305.
Backbone
  Vector backbone: SFFV-MCS
  Backbone size w/o insert (bp): 6638
  Vector type: Lentiviral
Growth in bacteria
  Bacterial resistance: Ampicillin, 100 μg/mL
  Growth temperature: 37°C
  Growth strain: NEB Stable
  Copy number: High Copy
Gene/Insert
  Gene/Insert name: POU5F1
  Species: H. sapiens (human)
  Insert size (bp): 495
  Entrez Gene: POU5F1 (a.k.a. OCT3, OCT4, OCT4Borf1, OTF-3, OTF3, OTF4, Oct-3, Oct-4, Oct3/4)
  Promoter: The spleen focus-forming virus (SFFV) promoter
  Cloning method: Restriction Enzyme; 5′ cloning site Bsp119I (not destroyed); 3′ cloning site BstHI (not destroyed)
Terms and licenses: Academic/Nonprofit Terms; Industry Terms: Not Available to Industry
Depositor comments: Barcode sequence cloned into XbaI restriction site. Design of plasmid is as follows: SFFV-[TF sequence]-WPRE-[Barcode sequence].
How to cite: SFFV-POU5F1-Brd 450 was a gift from Filipe Pereira (Addgene plasmid # 219357 ; http://n2t.net/addgene:219357 ; RRID:Addgene_219357)
