>Addgene plasmid #219357 | SFFV-POU5F1-Brd 450 | depositor partial sequence | sequence record 428551 | TF ORF
ATGTGTAAGCTGCGGCCCTTGCTGCAGAAGTGGGTGGAGGAAGCTGACAACAATGAAAATCTTCAGGAGA
TATGCAAAGCAGAAACCCTCGTGCAGGCCCGAAAGAGAAAGCGAACCAGTATCGAGAACCGAGTGAGAGG
CAACCTGGAGAATTTGTTCCTGCAGTGCCCGAAACCCACACTGCAGCAGATCAGCCACATCGCCCAGCAG
CTTGGGCTCGAGAAGGATGTGGTCCGAGTGTGGTTCTGTAACCGGCGCCAGAAGGGCAAGCGATCAAGCA
GCGACTATGCACAACGAGAGGATTTTGAGGCTGCTGGGTCTCCTTTCTCAGGGGGACCAGTGTCCTTTCC
TCTGGCCCCAGGGCCCCATTTTGGTACCCCAGGCTATGGGAGCCCTCACTTCACTGCACTGTACTCCTCG
GTCCCTTTCCCTGAGGGGGAAGCCTTTCCCCCTGTCTCCGTCACCACTCTGGGCTCTCCCATGCATTCAA
ACTAG
