>Addgene plasmid #219357 | SFFV-POU5F1-Brd 450 | depositor partial sequence | sequence record 428552 | Barcode sequence
TGTACAGTGGGCCAAGCGCT
